>Addgene plasmid #107607 | pUBC_hsPUM1-mCherry | addgene full sequence | sequence record 207488 | Addgene NGS Result
CAGTGGAACGAAAACTCACGTTAAGGGATTTTGGTCATGAGATTATCAAAAAGGATCTTCACCTAGATCC
TTTTAAATTAAAAATGAAGTTTTAAATCAATCTAAAGTATATATGAGTAAACTTGGTCTGACAGTTACCA
ATGCTTAATCAGTGAGGCACCTATCTCAGCGATCTGTCTATTTCGTTCATCCATAGTTGCCTGACTCCCC
GTCGTGTAGATAACTACGATACGGGAGGGCTTACCATCTGGCCCCAGTGCTGCAATGATACCGCGAGACC
CACGCTCACCGGCTCCAGATTTATCAGCAATAAACCAGCCAGCCGGAAGGGCCGAGCGCAGAAGTGGTCC
TGCAACTTTATCCGCCTCCATCCAGTCTATTAATTGTTGCCGGGAAGCTAGAGTAAGTAGTTCGCCAGTT
AATAGTTTGCGCAACGTTGTTGCCATTGCTACAGGCATCGTGGTGTCACGCTCGTCGTTTGGTATGGCTT
CATTCAGCTCCGGTTCCCAACGATCAAGGCGAGTTACATGATCCCCCATGTTGTGCAAAAAAGCGGTTAG
CTCCTTCGGTCCTCCGATCGTTGTCAGAAGTAAGTTGGCCGCAGTGTTATCACTCATGGTTATGGCAGCA
CTGCATAATTCTCTTACTGTCATGCCATCCGTAAGATGCTTTTCTGTGACTGGTGAGTACTCAACCAAGT
CATTCTGAGAATAGTGTATGCGGCGACCGAGTTGCTCTTGCCCGGCGTCAATACGGGATAATACCGCGCC
ACATAGCAGAACTTTAAAAGTGCTCATCATTGGAAAACGTTCTTCGGGGCGAAAACTCTCAAGGATCTTA
CCGCTGTTGAGATCCAGTTCGATGTAACCCACTCGTGCACCCAACTGATCTTCAGCATCTTTTACTTTCA
CCAGCGTTTCTGGGTGAGCAAAAACAGGAAGGCAAAATGCCGCAAAAAAGGGAATAAGGGCGACACGGAA
ATGTTGAATACTCATACTCTTCCTTTTTCAATATTATTGAAGCATTTATCAGGGTTATTGTCTCATGAGC
GGATACATATTTGAATGTATTTAGAAAAATAAACAAATAGGGGTTCCGCGCACATTTCCCCGAAAAGTGC
CACCTGACGTCTAAGAAACCATTATTATCATGACATTAACCTATAAAAATAGGCGTATCACGAGCTATGC
GGCATCAGAGCAGATTGTACTGAGAGTGCACCATATGCGGTGTGAAATACCGCACAGATGCGTAAGGAGA
AAATACCGCATCAGGCGCCATTCGCCATTCAGGCTGCGCAACTGTTGGGAAGGGCGATCGGTGCGGGCCT
CTTCGCTATTACGCCAGCTGGCGAAAGGGGGATGTGCTGCAAGGCGATTAAGTTGGGTAACGCCAGGGTT
TTCCCAGTCACGACGTTGTAAAACGACGGCCAGTGAATTCGAGCTCGGTACACGTATGTCGAGGTAGGCG
CGCCGGGTTTTGGCGCCTCCCGCGGGCGCCCCCCTCCTCACGGCGAGCGCTGCCACGTCAGACGAAGGGC
GCAGCGAGCGTCCTGATCCTTCCGCCCGGACGCTCAGGACAGCGGCCCGCTGCTCATAAGACTCGGCCTT
AGAACCCCAGTATCAGCAGAAGGACATTTTAGGACGGGACTTGGGTGACTCTAGGGCACTGGTTTTCTTT
CCAGAGAGCGGAACAGGCGAGGAAAAGTAGTCCCTTCTCGGCGATTCTGCGGAGGGATCTCCGTGGGGCG
GTGAACGCCGATGATTATATAAGGACGCGCCGGGTGTGGCACAGCTAGTTCCGTCGCAGCCGGGATTTGG
GTCGCGGTTCTTGTTTGTGGATCGCTGTGATCGTCACTTGGTGAGTAGCGGGCTGCTGGGCTGGCCGGGG
CTTTCGTGGCCGCCGGGCCGCTCGGTGGGACGGAAGCGTGTGGAGAGACCGCCAAGGGCTGTAGTCTGGG
TCCGCGAGCAAGGTTGCCCTGAACTGGGGGTTGGGGGGAGCGCAGCAAAATGGCGGCTGTTCCCGAGTCT
TGAATGGAAGACGCTTGTGAGGCGGGCTGTGAGGTCGTTGAAACAAGGTGGGGGGCATGGTGGGCGGCAA
GAACCCAAGGTCTTGAGGCCTTCGCTAATGCGGGAAAGCTCTTATTCGGGTGAGATGGGCTGGGGCACCA
TCTGGGGACCCTGACGTGAAGTTTGTCACTGACTGGAGAACTCGGTTTGTCGTCTGTTGCGGGGGCGGCA
GTTATGGCGGTGCCGTTGGGCAGTGCACCCGTACCTTTGGGAGCGCGCGCCCTCGTCGTGTCGTGACGTC
ACCCGTTCTGTTGGCTTATAATGCAGGGTGGGGCCACCTGCCGGTAGGTGTGCGGTAGGCTTTTCTCCGT
CGCAGGACGCAGGGTTCGGGCCTAGGGTAGGCTCTCCTGAATCGACAGGCGCCGGACCTCTGGTGAGGGG
AGGGATAAGTGAGGCGTCAGTTTCTTTGGTCGGTTTTATGTACCTATCTTCTTAAGTAGCTGAAGCTCCG
GTTTTGAACTATGCGCTCGGGGTTGGCGAGTGTGTTTTGTGAAGTTTTTTAGGCACCTTTTGAAATGTAA
TCATTTGGGTCAATATGTAATTTTCAGTGTTAGACTAGTAAATTGTCCGCTAAATTCTGGCCGTTTTTGG
CTTTTTTGTTAGACCTGGAGGTACCGCCACCGCCACCATGGCTCCAAAGAAGAAGCGTAAGGTAGGCAGC
TACCCATACGATGTTCCAGATTACGCTGGCAGCGGTCGGTCCCGGCTCTTGGAGGACTTTCGAAACAATC
GATATCCTAACTTGCAGCTTCGCGAGATCGCTGGTCATATTATGGAATTCTCTCAGGATCAACACGGGTC
TAGATTCATTCAGCTCAAGCTGGAGAGAGCCACACCTGCCGAACGGCAGCTCGTGTTTAATGAGATCCTC
CAGGCTGCCTATCAACTGATGGTGGACGTGTTCGGCAATTACGTCATCCAGAAGTTCTTTGAATTTGGTA
GTCTCGAGCAGAAGCTGGCCCTTGCAGAGAGAATCCGCGGCCATGTACTGTCCCTTGCCCTGCAGATGTA
CGGGTGCCGCGTAATCCAGAAGGCACTGGAATTTATACCGTCCGACCAGCAGAATGAGATGGTGCGGGAA
CTCGATGGTCATGTGTTGAAATGCGTAAAAGATCAGAACGGTAACCACGTGGTTCAGAAATGTATCGAGT
GTGTCCAGCCACAGAGCTTGCAATTCATCATAGATGCCTTTAAGGGCCAGGTTTTCGCTCTGAGCACGCA
CCCCTACGGATGCCGGGTCATTCAGCGGATTCTTGAACATTGTCTGCCAGACCAGACTCTGCCTATCCTG
GAGGAGCTCCACCAACACACCGAACAGTTGGTCCAGGATCAATATGGTAATTACGTTATTCAGCATGTGC
TGGAACATGGGCGGCCTGAGGACAAGTCCAAAATTGTAGCTGAGATTCGAGGCAATGTGCTCGTTCTTTC
CCAGCACAAGTTCGCTTCTAACGTCGTGGAGAAATGTGTGACTCACGCCAGCCGGACTGAGCGCGCGGTG
CTCATTGATGAAGTGTGTACCATGAACGATGGGCCACATAGCGCACTTTACACAATGATGAAAGACCAGT
ACGCAAACTACGTGGTTCAGAAGATGATAGACGTCGCTGAACCGGGGCAGCGCAAAATTGTCATGCACAA
GATCCGCCCACACATAGCTACTCTTCGGAAATACACCTATGGCAAGCACATCCTCGCAAAGCTGGAGAAG
TATTACATGAAAAACGGGGTGGATCTGGGAGGATCCAAGGGCTCGGGCTCGACCTCGGGCTCCGGAATGG
TGAGCAAGGGCGAGGAGGACAACATGGCCATCATCAAGGAGTTCATGCGCTTCAAGGTGCACATGGAGGG
CTCCGTGAACGGCCGCGAGTTCGAGATCGAGGGCGAGGGCGAGGGCCGCCCCTACGAGGGCACCCAGACC
GCCAAGCTGAAGGTGACCAAGGGCGGCCCCCTGCCCTTCGCCTGGGACATCCTGTCCCCTCAGTTCATGT
ACGGCTCCAAGGCCTACGTGAAGCACCCCGCCGACATCCCCGACTACTTGAAGCTGTCCTTCCCCGAGGG
CTTCAAGTGGGAGCGCGTGATGAACTTCGAGGACGGCGGCGTGGTGACCGTGACCCAGGACTCCTCCCTG
CAGGACGGCGAGTTCATCTACAAGGTGAAGCTGCGCGGCACCAACTTCCCCTCCGACGGCCCCGTAATGC
AGAAGAAGACCATGGGCTGGGAGGCCTCCTCCGAGCGGATGTACCCCGAGGACGGCGCCCTGAAGGGCGA
GATCAAGCAGAGGCTGAAGCTGAAGGACGGCGGCCACTACGACGCCGAGGTCAAGACCACCTACAAGGCC
AAGAAGCCCGTGCAGCTGCCCGGCGCCTACAACGTCAACATCAAGCTGGACATCACCTCCCACAACGAGG
ACTACACCATCGTGGAACAGTACGAGCGCGCCGAGGGCCGCCACTCCACCGGCGGCATGGACGAGCTGTA
CAAGTAATGATAAGTCGACTTGTTTATTGCAGCTTATAATGGTTACAAATAAAGCAATAGCATCACAAAT
TTCACAAATAAAGCATTTTTTTCACTGCATTCTAGTTGTGGTTTGTCCAAACTCATCAATGTATCTTATT
CGACTGTTTAAACCTGCAGGCATGCAAGCTTGGCGTAATCATGGTCATAGCTGTTTCCTGTGTGAAATTG
TTATCCGCTCACAATTCCACACAACATACGAGCCGGAAGCATAAAGTGTAAAGCCTGGGGTGCCTAATGA
GTGAGCTAACTCACATTAATTGCGTTGCGCTCACTGCCCGCTTTCCAGTCGGGAAACCTGTCGTGCCAGC
TGCATTAATGAATCGGCCAACGCGCGGGGAGAGGCGGTTTGCGTATTGGGCGCTCTTCCGCTTCCTCGCT
CACTGACTCGCTGCGCTCGGTCGTTCGGCTGCGGCGAGCGGTATCAGCTCACTCAAAGGCGGTAATACGG
TTATCCACAGAATCAGGGGATAACGCAGGAAAGAACATGTGAGCAAAAGGCCAGCAAAAGGCCAGGAACC
GTAAAAAGGCCGCGTTGCTGGCGTTTTTCCATAGGCTCCGCCCCCCTGACGAGCATCACAAAAATCGACG
CTCAAGTCAGAGGTGGCGAAACCCGACAGGACTATAAAGATACCAGGCGTTTCCCCCTGGAAGCTCCCTC
GTGCGCTCTCCTGTTCCGACCCTGCCGCTTACCGGATACCTGTCCGCCTTTCTCCCTTCGGGAAGCGTGG
CGCTTTCTCATAGCTCACGCTGTAGGTATCTCAGTTCGGTGTAGGTCGTTCGCTCCAAGCTGGGCTGTGT
GCACGAACCCCCCGTTCAGCCCGACCGCTGCGCCTTATCCGGTAACTATCGTCTTGAGTCCAACCCGGTA
AGACACGACTTATCGCCACTGGCAGCAGCCACTGGTAACAGGATTAGCAGAGCGAGGTATGTAGGCGGTG
CTACAGAGTTCTTGAAGTGGTGGCCTAACTACGGCTACACTAGAAGAACAGTATTTGGTATCTGCGCTCT
GCTGAAGCCAGTTACCTTCGGAAAAAGAGTTGGTAGCTCTTGATCCGGCAAACAAACCACCGCTGGTAGC
GGTGGTTTTTTTGTTTGCAAGCAGCAGATTACGCGCAGAAAAAAAGGATCTCAAGAAGATCCTTTGATCT
TTTCTACGGGGTCTGACGCT
Features (pLannotate 1.2.2; 15 found; start..end, strand, type, name):
    135..995     -  CDS            AmpR: β-lactamase; bla; confers resistance to ampicillin, carbenicillin, and related antibiotics
    996..1100    -  promoter       AmpR promoter: bla
   1185..1275    +  misc_feature   bom (fragment): basis of mobility region from pBR322
   1281..1438    -  CDS            lacZα (fragment): LacZα fragment of β-galactosidase; lacZ fragment
   1452..1470    +  promoter       tight TRE promoter (fragment): Tet-responsive promoter PTight, consisting of seven tet operator sequences followed by the minimal CMV promoter
   1469..2674    +  promoter       UbC promoter: human ubiquitin C promoter
   2737..3810    +  CDS            PUM1 (fragment): PUM1_HUMAN - Also known as KIAA0099 From Homo sapiens (Human).
   3847..4554    +  CDS            mCherry: mCherry is a basic (constitutively fluorescent) red fluorescent protein published in 2004, derived from Discosoma sp.. It is reported to be a very rapidly-maturing monomer with low acid sensitivity.
   4568..4688    +  polyA_signal   SV40 poly(A) signal: SV40 polyadenylation signal
   4702..4721    +  misc_feature   MCS (fragment): pUC18/19 multiple cloning site
   4758..4774    -  protein_bind   lac operator: The lac repressor binds to the lac operator to inhibit transcription in E. coli. This inhibition can be relieved by adding lactose or isopropyl-β-D-thiogalactopyranoside (IPTG). lac repressor encoded by lacI
   4782..4812    -  promoter       lac promoter: promoter for the E. coli lac operon
   4827..4848    -  protein_bind   CAP binding site: CAP binding activates transcription in the presence of cAMP. E. coli catabolite activator protein
   4861..4953    -  CDS            lacI (fragment): lac repressor; lacI; The lac repressor binds to the lac operator to inhibit transcription in E. coli. This inhibition can be relieved by adding lactose or isopropyl-β-D-thiogalactopyranoside (IPTG).
   5136..5724    -  rep_origin     ori: high-copy-number ColE1/pMB1/pBR322/pUC origin of replication
