[The description below was written by a language model from this plasmid's Addgene catalogue record and pLannotate feature annotations shown in this document.]
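Description:
pUBC_hsPUM1-mCherry is a 5,760 nt mammalian expression plasmid built on the pNEB193 cloning backbone, a pUC-type vector. It is propagated in E. coli through a ColE1/pUC-family origin of replication and selected with ampicillin through the β-lactamase gene and its native promoter. The feature annotation describes the origin as high-copy, whereas the catalogue entry lists the plasmid as low copy, and the record does not resolve this difference. Remnants of the parental cloning vector flank the insert. These include fragments of lacZα, the lac promoter and operator, a CAP binding site, a short lacI fragment, a piece of the pUC multiple cloning site and a partial bom region. None of them has a role in mammalian expression. A 19 nt match to the tight TRE promoter lies immediately upstream of the UbC promoter and is most likely an incidental annotation hit rather than a functional Tet-responsive element.

The payload is a single expression cassette driven by the human ubiquitin C promoter, which gives constitutive, moderate expression in many mammalian cell types. It drives a human Pumilio1 (PUM1) coding sequence fused at its C terminus to the red fluorescent protein mCherry, and the transcript is terminated by an SV40 polyadenylation signal. The PUM1 sequence is annotated as a fragment of about 1.1 kb, so only part of the protein is present. The record does not say which region this is, and it lists the insert as synthetic. There is no mammalian selection marker or viral element, which fits the stated purpose of transient expression by transfection. The plasmid was deposited with work on allele-specific CRISPR live-cell imaging, where a fluorescent RNA-binding protein fusion of this kind would presumably serve as an imaging reporter, although the record does not spell out that role.
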