Addgene plasmid #107607: pUBC_hsPUM1-mCherry
Purpose: Transient expression of Pumilio1, fused to mCherry in mammalian cells, under a hUBC promoter
Depositing lab: John Rinn. Publication: Spatiotemporal allele organization by allele-specific CRISPR live-cell imaging (SNP-CLING). Maass PG, Barutcu AR, Shechner DM, Weiner CL, Mele M, Rinn JL. Nat Struct Mol Biol. 2018 Jan 8. pii: 10.1038/s41594-017-0015-3. doi: 10.1038/s41594-017-0015-3. PubMed 29343869.
Backbone
  Vector backbone: pNEB193
  Vector type: Mammalian Expression, Synthetic Biology
Growth in bacteria
  Bacterial resistance: Ampicillin, 100 μg/mL
  Growth temperature: 37°C
  Growth strain: DH5alpha
  Copy number: Low Copy
Gene/Insert
  Gene/Insert name: hsPUM1-mCherry
  Species: Synthetic
  Promoter: human UBC
  Tag / fusion protein: mCherry (C terminal on insert)
  Cloning method: Ligation Independent Cloning
  Sequencing primers: 5′ M13F; 3′ M13R
Terms and licenses: Academic/Nonprofit Terms; Industry Terms: Not Available to Industry
How to cite: pUBC_hsPUM1-mCherry was a gift from John Rinn (Addgene plasmid # 107607 ; http://n2t.net/addgene:107607 ; RRID:Addgene_107607)
